>Addgene plasmid #17464 | pE4c | depositor full sequence | sequence record 8632 | Author sequence
CTTTCCTGCGTTATCCCCTGATTCTGTGGATAACCGTATTACCGCTAGCATGGATCTCGGGGACGTCTAA
CTACTAAGCGAGAGTAGGGAACTGCCAGGCATCAAATAAAACGAAAGGCTCAGTCGGAAGACTGGGCCTT
TCGTTTTATCTGTTGTTTGTCGGTGAACGCTCTCCTGAGTAGGACAAATCCGCCGGGAGCGGATTTGAAC
GTTGTGAAGCAACGGCCCGGAGGGTGGCGGGCAGGACGCCCGCCATAAACTGCCAGGCATCAAACTAAGC
AGAAGGCCATCCTGACGGATGGCCTTTTTGCGTTTCTACAAACTCTTCCTGTTAGTTAGTTACTTAAGCT
CGGGCCCCAAATAATGATTTTATTTTGACTGATAGTGACCTGTTCGTTGCAACAAATTGATAAGCAATGC
TTTTTTATAATGCCAACTTTGTACAAAAAAGCAGGCTTTAAAGGAACCAATTCAGTCGACTGGATCCGGT
ACAGATTTCGGACATGCGGCCGCAAGCGGAGGCATGTCCCCTATACTAGGTTATTGGAAAATTAAGGGCC
TTGTGCAACCCACTCGACTTCTTTTGGAATATCTTGAAGAAAAATATGAAGAGCATTTGTATGAGCGCGA
TGAAGGTGATAAATGGCGAAACAAAAAGTTTGAATTGGGTTTGGAGTTTCCCAATCTTCCTTATTATATT
GATGGTGATGTTAAATTAACACAGTCTATGGCCATCATACGTTATATAGCTGACAAGCACAACATGTTGG
GTGGTTGTCCAAAAGAGCGTGCAGAGATTTCAATGCTTGAAGGAGCGGTTTTGGATATTAGATACGGTGT
TTCGAGAATTGCATATAGTAAAGACTTTGAAACTCTCAAAGTTGATTTTCTTAGCAAGCTACCTGAAATG
CTGAAAATGTTCGAAGATCGTTTATGTCATAAAACATATTTAAATGGTGATCATGTAACCCATCCTGACT
TCATGTTGTATGACGCTCTTGATGTTGTTTTATACATGGACCCAATGTGCCTGGATGCGTTCCCAAAATT
AGTTTGTTTTAAAAAACGTATTGAAGCTATCCCACAAATTGATAAGTACTTGAAATCCAGCAAGTATATA
GCATGGCCTTTGCAGGGCTGGCAAGCCACGTTTGGTGGTGGCGACCATCCTCCAAAATCGGATTAGCTCG
AGATATCTAGACCCAGCTTTCTTGTACAAAGTTGGCATTATAAGAAAGCATTGCTTATCAATTTGTTGCA
ACGAACAGGTCACTATCAGTCAAAATAAAATCATTATTTGCCATCCAGCTGCAGCTCTGGCCCGTGTCTC
AAAATCTCTGATGTTACATTGCACAAGATAAAAATATATCATCATGAACAATAAAACTGTCTGCTTACAT
AAACAGTAATACAAGGGGTGTTATGAGCCATATTCAACGGGAAACGTCGAGGCCGCGATTAAATTCCAAC
ATGGATGCTGATTTATATGGGTATAAATGGGCTCGCGATAATGTCGGGCAATCAGGTGCGACAATCTATC
GCTTGTATGGGAAGCCCGATGCGCCAGAGTTGTTTCTGAAACATGGCAAAGGTAGCGTTGCCAATGATGT
TACAGATGAGATGGTCAGACTAAACTGGCTGACGGAATTTATGCCTCTTCCGACCATCAAGCATTTTATC
CGTACTCCTGATGATGCATGGTTACTCACCACTGCGATCCCCGGAAAAACAGCATTCCAGGTATTAGAAG
AATATCCTGATTCAGGTGAAAATATTGTTGATGCGCTGGCAGTGTCCCTGCGCCGGTTGCATTCGATTCC
TGTTTGTAATTGTCCTTTTAACAGCGATCGCGTATTTCGTCTCGCTCAGGCGCAATCACGAATGAATAAC
GGTTTGGTTGATGCGAGTGATTTTGATGACGAGCGTAATGGCTGGCCTGTTGAACAAGTCTGGAAAGAAA
TGCATAAACTTTTGCCATTCTCACCGGATTCAGTCGTCACTCATGGTGATTTCTCACTTGATAACCTTAT
TTTTGACGAGGGGAAATTAATAGGTTGTATTGATGTTGGACGAGTCGGAATCGCAGACCGATACCAGGAT
CTTGCCATCCTATGGAACTGCCTCGGTGAGTTTTCTCCTTCATTACAGAAACGGCTTTTTCAAAAATATG
GTATTGATAATCCTGATATGAATAAATTGCAGTTTCATTTGATGCTCGATGAGTTTTTCTAATCAGAATT
GGTTAATTGGTTGTAACATTATTCAGATTGGGCCCCGTTCCACTGAGCGTCAGACCCGGTAGAAAAGATC
AAAGGATCTTCTTGAGATCCTTTTTTTCTGCGCGTAATCTGCTGCTTGCAAACAAAAAAACCACCGCTAC
CAGCGGTGGTTTGTTTGCCGGATCAAGAGCTACCAACTCTTTTTCCGAAGGTAACTGGCTTCAGCAGAGC
GCAGATACCAAATACTGTTCTTCTAGTGTAGCCGTAGTTAGGCCACCACTTCAAGAACTCTGTAGCACCG
CCTACATACCTCGCTCTGCTAATCCTGTTACCAGTGGCTGCTGCCAGTGGCGATAAGTCGTGTCTTACCG
GGTTGGACTCAAGACGATAGTTACCGGATAAGGCGCAGCGGTCGGGCTGAACGGGGGGTTCGTGCACACA
GCCCAGCTTGGAGCGAACGACCTACACCGAACTGAGATACCTACAGCGTGAGCTATGAGAAAGCGCCACG
CTTCCCGAAGGGAGAAAGGCGGACAGGTATCCGGTAAGCGGCAGGGTCGGAACAGGAGAGCGCACGAGGG
AGCTTCCAGGGGGAAACGCCTGGTATCTTTATAGTCCTGTCGGGTTTCGCCACCTCTGACTTGAGCGTCG
ATTTTTGTGATGCTCGTCAGGGGGGCGGAGCCTATGGAAAAACGCCAGCAACGCGGCCTTTTTACGGTTC
CTGGCCTTTTGCTGGCCTTTTGCTCACATGTT
Features (pLannotate 1.2.2; 8 found; start..end, strand, type, name):
      1..46      +  rep_origin     RSF ori (fragment): Plasmids containing the RSF 1030 origin of replication can be propagated in E. coli cells that contain additional plasmids with compatible origins.
    106..149     -  terminator     rrnB T1 terminator: Escherichia coli rrnB; transcription terminator T1 from the E. coli rrnB gene
    281..308     +  terminator     rrnB T2 terminator: transcription terminator T2 from the E. coli rrnB gene
    358..457     +  protein_bind   attL1: mutant version of attL; recombination site for the Gateway® LR reaction LR Clonase™
    524..1177    +  CDS            GST26_SCHJA: Experimental evidence at protein level: Swiss-Prot protein existence level 1. GST isoenzymes appear to play a central role in the parasite detoxification system. Other functions are also suspected including a role in increasing the solubility of haematin in the parasite gut. From Schistosoma japonicum (Blood fluke).
   1201..1300    -  protein_bind   attL2: mutant version of attL; recombination site for the Gateway® LR reaction LR Clonase™
   1423..2232    +  CDS            KanR: aminoglycoside phosphotransferase; aph(3')-Ia; confers resistance to kanamycin in bacteria or G418 (Geneticin®) in eukaryotes
   2322..2910    +  rep_origin     ori: high-copy-number ColE1/pMB1/pBR322/pUC origin of replication
