[The description below was written by a language model from this plasmid's Addgene catalogue record and pLannotate feature annotations shown in this document.]
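Description:
pE4c is an empty Gateway Entry vector derived from Invitrogen's pENTR1A, about 3 kb in size, designed so that a gene of interest can be fused to a C-terminal GST tag before transfer into expression vectors. It is propagated in E. coli as a high-copy plasmid from a ColE1/pUC-type origin and selected with kanamycin through an aminoglycoside phosphotransferase gene. The feature table also flags a very short fragment resembling the RSF origin, which is probably an annotation artefact rather than a functional element. The rrnB T1 and T2 terminators lie upstream of the Entry cassette, where they insulate it from read-through transcription from the backbone.

The Entry cassette is bounded by attL1 and attL2, the recombination sites used in the Gateway LR reaction. In this derivative the ccdB counter-selection gene of pENTR1A has been replaced by a short cloning region, the Schistosoma japonicum glutathione S-transferase coding sequence and a stop codon. A coding sequence is inserted by conventional restriction cloning at the BamHI and NotI sites, in frame and upstream of GST, and should presumably lack its own stop codon. The vector carries no promoter for the insert; expression depends on the Destination vector chosen, and the record lists compatibility with bacterial, yeast, insect, mammalian and plant systems.

Placing the tag inside the att-flanked cassette means that no attB-encoded linker peptide separates the tag from the protein after recombination. pE4c belongs to a set of modified Entry vectors built for producing epitope- or affinity-tagged proteins, originally described for overexpression in plants.
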