Addgene plasmid #17464: pE4c
Purpose: (Empty Backbone) modified pENTR vector for C-terminal GST tag fusion with your gene of interest
Depositing lab: Giovanna Benvenuto. Depositing organization: Stazione Zoologica Anton Dohrn. Publication: A modified Gateway cloning strategy for overexpressing tagged proteins in plants. Dubin MJ, Bowler C, Benvenuto G. Plant Methods. 2008 Jan 22. 4(1):3. 10.1186/1746-4811-4-3 PubMed 18211686.
Backbone
  Vector backbone: pENTR1A
  Backbone manufacturer: Invitrogen
  Backbone size (bp): 2972
  Modifications to backbone: A short cloning site region and stop codon replaced ccdB gene in pENTR1A. Inserted GST tag
  Vector type: Mammalian Expression, Bacterial Expression, Yeast Expression, Insect Expression, Plant Expression ; modified Gateway Entry vector
Growth in bacteria
  Bacterial resistance: Kanamycin, 50 μg/mL
  Growth temperature: 37°C
  Growth strain: DH5alpha
  Copy number: High Copy
Gene/Insert
  Gene/Insert name: None
  Tag / fusion protein: GST (C terminal on backbone)
  Cloning method: Gateway Cloning
  Sequencing primers: 5′ pENTR-F (5'-CTACAAACTCTTCCTGTTAGTTAG-3'); 3′ pENTR-R (5'-ATGGCTCATAACACCCCTTG-3')
Terms and licenses: Academic/Nonprofit Terms; Industry Terms: Not Available to Industry
Depositor comments: Part of a modified Gateway Entry vector system for generating epitope tagged constructs. Clone your gene of interest into this vector using the BamHI and NotI cloning sites to obtain a C-terminal GST tagged Entry vector. The resulting Entry vector can be recombined into Gateway Destination vectors for bacteria, insect mammalian, plant or yeast expression via the Gateway LR reaction. The tag is present in the Entry cassette to avoid the presence of att-derived protein linker sequences between the tag and gene or interest corresponding to the attB recombination site. A stop codon is already present within the vector (see plasmid map). GenBank accession number: EU344826
How to cite: pE4c was a gift from Giovanna Benvenuto (Addgene plasmid # 17464 ; http://n2t.net/addgene:17464 ; RRID:Addgene_17464)
