>Addgene plasmid #17464 | pE4c | addgene partial sequence | sequence record 23338 | 17464 with pENTR-F
CTNCCGGCCCAATATGATTTTATTTTGACTGATAGTGACCTGTTCGTTGCAACAAATTGATAAGCAATGC
TTTTTTATAATGCCAACTTTGTACAAAAAAGCAGGCTTTAAAGGAACCAATTCAGTCGACTGGATCCGGT
ACAGATTTCGGACATGCGGCCGCAAGCGGAGGCATGTCCCCTATACTAGGTTATTGGAAAATTAAGGGCC
TTGTGCAACCCACTCGACTTCTTTTGGAATATCTTGAAGAAAAATATGAAGAGCATTTGTATGAGCGCGA
TGAAGGTGATAAATGGCGAAACAAAAAGTTTGAATTGGGTTTGGAGTTTCCCAATCTTCCTTATTATATT
GATGGTGATGTTAAATTAACACAGTCTATGGCCATCATACGTTATATAGCTGACAAGCACAACATGTTGG
GTGGTTGTCCAAAAGAGCGTGCAGAGATTTCAATGCTTGAAGGAGCGGTTTTGGATATTAGATACGGTGT
TTCGAGAATTGCATATAGTAAAGACTTTGAAACTCTCAAAGTTGATTTTCTTAGCAAGCTACCTGAAATG
CTGAAAATGTTCGAAGATCGTTTATGTCATAAAACATATTTAAATGGTGATCATGTAACCCATCCTGACT
TCATGTTGTATGACGCTCTTGANGTTGTTTTATACATGGACCCNAATGTGCCTGGGATGCGTTCCCAAAA
TTAGTTTGTTTTAAAAAACGTAT
